>Addgene plasmid #185893 | pPAeBlueHPV16LR | addgene full sequence | sequence record 370866 | Addgene NGS Result
AGGGCGAATTGGGTACCGGGCCCCATATGGCGTATCCAAGCCGAAACGGCGCTCGCCTCATCCCCACGGG
AATAAGGCAGCCGACAAAAGAAAAACGACCGAAAAGGAACCAGAAAGAAAAAAGAGGGTGGGCGCGCCGC
GGACGTGTAAAAAGATATGCATCCAGCTTCTATATCGCTTTAACTTTACCGTTTTGGGCATCGGGAACGT
ATGTAACATTGATCTCCTCTTGGGAACGGTGAGTGCAACGAATGCGATATAGCACCGACCATGTGGGCAA
ATTCGTAATAAATTCGGGGTGAGGGGGATTCAAGACAAGCAACCTTGTTAGTCAGCTCAAACAGCGATTT
AACGGTTGAGTAACACATCAAAACACCGTTCGAGGTCAAGCCTGGCGTGTTTAACAAGTTCTTGATATCA
TATATAAATGTAATAAGAAGTTTGGTAATATTCAATTCGAAGTGTTCAGTCTTTTACTTCTCTTGTTTTA
TAGAAGAAAAAACATCAAGAAACATCTTTAACATACACAAACACATACTATCAGAATACAGGATCCAAAA
TGGCTTCTTTGGTTAAGAAAGATATGTGTATCAAGATGACTATGGAAGGTACTGTTAACGGTCATCACTT
TAAGTGTGTTGGTGAAGGTGAAGGTAAACCATTTGAAGGTACTCAAGTTGAAAAGATTAGAATTACTGAA
GGTGGTCCATTGCCATTTGCTTATGATATTTTGGCTCCATGTTGTATGTATGGTTCTAAGACTTTCATTA
AGCACGTTTCTGGTATCCCAGACTACTTCAAAGAATCTTTTCCAGAAGGTTTTACCTGGGAAAGAACTCA
AATCTTTGAAGATGGTGGTTACTTGACTATTCACCAAGATACTTCATTGCAAGGTAACAACTTTATCTTC
AAAGTTAACGTTATCGGTGCTAATTTTCCAGCTAATGGTCCAGTTATGCAAAAGAAAACTGCTGGTTGGG
AACCATGTGTTGAAATGTTGTATCCAAGAGATGGTGTTTTGTGCGGTCAATCTTTGATGGCTTTGAAATG
TACTGATGGTAATCACTTGACCTCTCATTTGAGAACTACTTACAGATCCAGAAAACCATCTAACGCTGTT
AACATGCCAGAATTTCATTTCGGTGACCACAGAATTGAGATTTTGAAAGCTGAACAAGGTAAGTTCTACG
AACAATACGAATCTGCTGTTGCTAGATATTGTGAAGCTGCTCCATCAAAATTGGGTCATCATTAAATTGA
ATTGAATTGAAATCGATAGATCAATTTTTTTCTTTTCTCTTTCCCCATCCTTTACGCTAAAATAATAGTT
TATTTTATTTTTTGAATATTTTTTATTTATATACGTATATATAGACTATTATTTATCTTTTAATGATTAT
TAAGATTTTTATTAAAAAAAAATTCGCTCCTCTTTTAATGCCTTTATGCAGTTTTTTTTTCCCATTCGAT
ATTTCTATGTTCGGGTTCAGCGTATTTTAAGTTTAATAACTCGAAAATTCTGCGTTCGTTAAAGCTTTCG
AGAAGGATATTATTTCCCGGGCCACAGAGAACAGGAGATTACAAGATCCAGATCACCAAAATGCCGGAAC
ACAGGCTGAAAAACTCCAAGCAGCCGCACACCCGATTTTTAGCCAGCAGATTCATACCTAACTCCAATGA
ATTGCAGCATATATCCTGCAATAACACATTAAGGATCGGGCCTTGGACGGCCGAATATATGATTATAGTC
CTTTTGTCGCCAAAAAGTCGCCTCGAGGTCACGTGCATCCGAAATCACCCCCTGAGCACTTCCCGCCCAG
AAAACAGGGAAGGGGCGGCACCAGCAGGCACCGGCATTCACTCGTCCGTGCGGCGTGGTCTGTGCCGTTC
AGGGGCCTGCGTGCCTGTGATGATATCGCTGCAGGGCACCGAGTCGGAGAGGACCACTCCGAGCCGAGGT
TAGTTAAGCCATTCTCTACGCTAAAAAATAAATAATGTGGATTAAGCTCCTACTGGAAGGTTAAGTGTTT
GTACACTTTCAAACATGCGCAACGCACCAGGCAACTATTGTTCTGAGGAGGGATGTGATGCGGAGTAAAA
TGTGGAGGAATTACGGGGCTTGCAGACATATATAAACTCTAGCCATTCGGCTGAATATAAGCTAGAAACC
ACTTCTTCTCTTTCCATCTACATCTCCCTCATCTATCAATAAGAACTATAATATCAACAATACTATAATA
TAATATATACACACATTTACAGTCGACAAAATGTCTTTGTGGTTGCCATCTGAAGCTACTGTTTACTTGC
CACCAGTTCCAGTTTCTAAGGTTGTTTCTACTGATGAATACGTCGCCAGAACTAACATCTATTATCATGC
TGGTACTTCCAGGTTGTTGGCTGTTGGTCATCCATATTTTCCAATCAAGAAGCCCAACAACAACAAGATT
TTAGTTCCAAAAGTTTCCGGTTTACAGTACAGAGTTTTCAGAATCCATTTGCCAGATCCAAACAAGTTTG
GTTTCCCAGATACTTCATTCTACAACCCAGATACACAAAGATTGGTTTGGGCTTGTGTTGGTGTTGAAGT
TGGTAGAGGTCAACCATTAGGTGTTGGTATTTCTGGTCATCCTTTGTTGAACAAGTTGGACGATACTGAA
AATGCTTCTGCTTATGCTGCTAATGCTGGTGTTGATAACAGAGAATGCATCTCTATGGATTACAAGCAAA
CCCAGTTGTGTTTGATTGGTTGTAAACCACCTATTGGTGAACATTGGGGTAAAGGTTCTCCATGTACTAA
TGTTGCTGTTAATCCAGGTGACTGTCCACCATTGGAATTGATTAACACCGTTATTCAAGATGGCGATATG
GTTGATACTGGTTTTGGTGCTATGGATTTCACTACATTGCAAGCCAACAAATCCGAAGTTCCATTGGATA
TCTGTACCTCTATCTGTAAGTACCCAGACTACATCAAGATGGTTAGTGAACCTTATGGTGACTCCTTGTT
CTTCTACTTGAGAAGAGAACAAATGTTCGTCAGGCATTTGTTTAATAGAGCTGGTGCTGTTGGTGAAAAT
GTTCCAGATGACTTGTACATCAAAGGTTCTGGTTCTACTGCTAACTTGGCTTCTTCTAATTACTTCCCAA
CTCCATCTGGTTCAATGGTTACTTCTGATGCCCAAATTTTCAACAAGCCATATTGGTTGCAAAGAGCCCA
AGGTCATAACAATGGTATTTGTTGGGGTAACCAGTTGTTCGTTACTGTTGTTGATACCACCAGATCCACT
AACATGTCTTTATGTGCTGCTATCTCTACTTCCGAAACTACTTACAAGAACACGAACTTCAAAGAATACT
TGAGGCACGGTGAAGAATACGACTTGCAATTCATTTTTCAGCTGTGCAAGATTACCTTGACCGCTGATGT
TATGACTTACATCCATTCTATGAACTCCACCATCTTGGAAGATTGGAATTTTGGTCTACAACCACCACCA
GGTGGTACTTTGGAAGATACCTATAGATTCGTTACCTCTCAAGCTATCGCTTGTCAAAAACATACTCCAC
CAGCTCCAAAAGAAGATCCATTGAAGAAATACACTTTCTGGGAAGTCAACCTGAAAGAAAAGTTCTCTGC
TGATTTGGATCAATTCCCATTGGGTAGAAAGTTCTTGTTGCAAGCTGGTTTGAAAGCTAAGCCAAAGTTC
ACTTTGGGTCACCACCATCACCATCATTAATAGTGACCTGCAGGGCGGATTGAGAGCAAATCGTTAAGTT
CAGGTCAAGTAAAAATTGATTTCGAAAACTAATTTCTCTTATACAATCCTTTGATTGGACCGTCATCCTT
TCGAATATAAGATTTTGTTAAGAATATTTTAGACAGAGATCTACTTTATATTTAATATCTAGATATTACA
TAATTTCCTCTCTAATAAAATATCATTAATAAAATAAAAATGAAGCGATTTGATTTTGTGTTGTCAACTT
AGTTTGCCGCTATGCCTCTTGGGTAATGCTATTATTGAATCGAAGGGCTTTATTATATTACCCTTTAGCT
TATTCTGAGGTTTCTGTGGCGGAGCTCCAGCTTTTGTTCCCTTTAGTGAGGGTTAATTGCGCGCTTGGCG
TAATCATGGTCATAGCTGTTTCCTGTGTGAAATTGTTATCCGCTCACAATTCCACACAACATACGAGCCG
GAAGCATAAAGTGTAAAGCCTGGGGTGCCTAATGAGTGAGCTAACTCACATTAATTGCGTTGCGCTCACT
GCCCGCTTTCCAGTCGGGAAACCTGTCGTGCCAGCTGCATTAATGAATCGGCCAACGCGCGGGGAGAGGC
GGTTTGCGTATTGGGCGCTCTTCCGCTTCCTCGCTCACTGACTCGCTGCGCTCGGTCGTTCGGCTGCGGC
GAGCGGTATCAGCTCACTCAAAGGCGGTAATACGGTTATCCACAGAATCAGGGGATAACGCAGGAAAGAA
CATGTGAGCAAAAGGCCAGCAAAAGGCCAGGAACCGTAAAAAGGCCGCGTTGCTGGCGTTTTTCCATAGG
CTCCGCCCCCCTGACGAGCATCACAAAAATCGACGCTCAAGTCAGAGGTGGCGAAACCCGACAGGACTAT
AAAGATACCAGGCGTTTCCCCCTGGAAGCTCCCTCGTGCGCTCTCCTGTTCCGACCCTGCCGCTTACCGG
ATACCTGTCCGCCTTTCTCCCTTCGGGAAGCGTGGCGCTTTCTCATAGCTCACGCTGTAGGTATCTCAGT
TCGGTGTAGGTCGTTCGCTCCAAGCTGGGCTGTGTGCACGAACCCCCCGTTCAGCCCGACCGCTGCGCCT
TATCCGGTAACTATCGTCTTGAGTCCAACCCGGTAAGACACGACTTATCGCCACTGGCAGCAGCCACTGG
TAACAGGATTAGCAGAGCGAGGTATGTAGGCGGTGCTACAGAGTTCTTGAAGTGGTGGCCTAACTACGGC
TACACTAGAAGAACAGTATTTGGTATCTGCGCTCTGCTGAAGCCAGTTACCTTCGGAAAAAGAGTTGGTA
GCTCTTGATCCGGCAAACAAACCACCGCTGGTAGCGGTGGTTTTTTTGTTTGCAAGCAGCAGATTACGCG
CAGAAAAAAAGGATCTCAAGAAGATCCTTTGATCTTTTCTACGGGGTCTGACGCTCAGTGGAACGAAAAC
TCACGTTAAGGGATTTTGGTCATGAGATTATCAAAAAGGATCTTCACCTAGATCCTTTTAAATTAAAAAT
GAAGTTTTAAATCAATCTAAAGTATATATGAGTAAACTTGGTCTGACAGTTACCAATGCTTAATCAGTGA
GGCACCTATCTCAGCGATCTGTCTATTTCGTTCATCCATAGTTGCCTGACTCCCCGTCGTGTAGATAACT
ACGATACGGGAGGGCTTACCATCTGGCCCCAGTGCTGCAATGATACCGCGAGACCCACGCTCACCGGCTC
CAGATTTATCAGCAATAAACCAGCCAGCCGGAAGGGCCGAGCGCAGAAGTGGTCCTGCAACTTTATCCGC
CTCCATCCAGTCTATTAATTGTTGCCGGGAAGCTAGAGTAAGTAGTTCGCCAGTTAATAGTTTGCGCAAC
GTTGTTGCCATTGCTACAGGCATCGTGGTGTCACGCTCGTCGTTTGGTATGGCTTCATTCAGCTCCGGTT
CCCAACGATCAAGGCGAGTTACATGATCCCCCATGTTGTGCAAAAAAGCGGTTAGCTCCTTCGGTCCTCC
GATCGTTGTCAGAAGTAAGTTGGCCGCAGTGTTATCACTCATGGTTATGGCAGCACTGCATAATTCTCTT
ACTGTCATGCCATCCGTAAGATGCTTTTCTGTGACTGGTGAGTACTCAACCAAGTCATTCTGAGAATAGT
GTATGCGGCGACCGAGTTGCTCTTGCCCGGCGTCAATACGGGATAATACCGCGCCACATAGCAGAACTTT
AAAAGTGCTCATCATTGGAAAACGTTCTTCGGGGCGAAAACTCTCAAGGATCTTACCGCTGTTGAGATCC
AGTTCGATGTAACCCACTCGTGCACCCAACTGATCTTCAGCATCTTTTACTTTCACCAGCGTTTCTGGGT
GAGCAAAAACAGGAAGGCAAAATGCCGCAAAAAAGGGAATAAGGGCGACACGGAAATGTTGAATACTCAT
ACTCTTCCTTTTTCAATATTATTGAAGCATTTATCAGGGTTATTGTCTCATGAGCGGATACATATTTGAA
TGTATTTAGAAAAATAAACAAATAGGGGTTCCGCGCACATTTCCCCGAAAAGTGCCACCTGAACGAAGCA
TCTGTGCTTCATTTTGTAGAACAAAAATGCAACGCGAGAGCGCTAATTTTTCAAACAAAGAATCTGAGCT
GCATTTTTACAGAACAGAAATGCAACGCGAAAGCGCTATTTTACCAACGAAGAATCTGTGCTTCATTTTT
GTAAAACAAAAATGCAACGCGAGAGCGCTAATTTTTCAAACAAAGAATCTGAGCTGCATTTTTACAGAAC
AGAAATGCAACGCGAGAGCGCTATTTTACCAACAAAGAATCTATACTTCTTTTTTGTTCTACAAAAATGC
ATCCCGAGAGCGCTATTTTTCTAACAAAGCATCTTAGATTACTTTTTTTCTCCTTTGTGCGCTCTATAAT
GCAGTCTCTTGATAACTTTTTGCACTGTAGGTCCGTTAAGGTTAGAAGAAGGCTACTTTGGTGTCTATTT
TCTCTTCCATAAAAAAAGCCTGACTCCACTTCCCGCGTTTACTGATTACTAGCGAAGCTGCGGGTGCATT
TTTTCAAGATAAAGGCATCCCCGATTATATTCTATACCGATGTGGATTGCGCATACTTTGTGAACAGAAA
GTGATAGCGTTGATGATTCTTCATTGGTCAGAAAATTATGAACGGTTTCTTCTATTTTGTCTCTATATAC
TACGTATAGGAAATGTTTACATTTTCGTATTGTTTTCGATTCACTCTATGAATAGTTCTTACTACAATTT
TTTTGTCTAAAGAGTAATACTAGAGATAAACATAAAAAATGTAGAGGTCGAGTTTAGATGCAAGTTCAAG
GAGCGAAAGGTGGATGGGTAGGTTATATAGGGATATAGCACAGAGATATATAGCAAAGAGATACTTTTGA
GCAATGTTTGTGGAAGCGGTATTCGCAATATTTTAGTAGCTCGTTACAGTCCGGTGCGTTTTTGGTTTTT
TGAAAGTGCGTCTTCAGAGCGCTTTTGGTTTTCAAAAGCGCTCTGAAGTTCCTATACTTTCTAGAGAATA
GGAACTTCGGAATAGGAACTTCAAAGCGTTTCCGAAAACGAGCGCTTCCGAAAATGCAACGCGAGCTGCG
CACATACAGCTCACTGTTCACGTCGCACCTATATCTGCGTGTTGCCTGTATATATATATACATGAGAAGA
ACGGCATAGTGCGTGTTTATGCTTAAATGCGTACTTATATGCGTCTATTTATGTAGGATGAAAGGTAGTC
TAGTACCTCCTGTGATATTATCCCATTCCATGCGGGGTATCGTATGCTTCCTTCAGCACTACCCTTTAGC
TGTTCTATATGCTGCCACTCCTCAATTGGATTAGTCTCATCCTTCAATGCTATCATTTCCTTTGATATTG
GATCATACTAAGAAACCATTATTATCATGACATTAACCTATAAAAATAGGCGTATCACGAGGCCCTTTCG
TCTCGCGCGTTTCGGTGATGACGGTGAAAACCTCTGACACATGCAGCTCCCGGAGACGGTCACAGCTTGT
CTGTAAGCGGATGCCGGGAGCAGACAAGCCCGTCAGGGCGCGTCAGCGGGTGTTGGCGGGTGTCGGGGCT
GGCTTAACTATGCGGCATCAGAGCAGATTGTACTGAGAGTGCACCATATCGACTACGTCGTTAAGGCCGT
TTCTGACAGAGTAAAATTCTTGAGGGAACTTTCACCATTATGGGAAATGGTTCAAGAAGGTATTGACTTA
AACTCCATCAAATGGTCAGGTCATTGAGTGTTTTTTATTTGTTGTATTTTTTTTTTTTTAGAGAAAATCC
TCCAATATATAAATTAGGAATCATAGTTTCATGATTTTCTGTTACACCTAACTTTTTGTGTGGTGCCCTC
CTCCTTGTCAATATTAATGTTAAAGTGCAATTCTTTTTCCTTATCACGTTGAGCCATTAGTATCAATTTG
CTTACCTGTATTCCTTTACATCCTCCTTTTTCTCCTTCTTGATAAATGTATGTAGATTGCGTATATAGTT
TCGTCTACCCTATGAACATATTCCATTTTGTAATTTCGTGTCGTTTCTATTATGAATTTCATTTATAAAG
TTTATGTACAAATATCATAAAAAAAGAGAATCTTTTTAAGCAAGGATTTTCTTAACTTCTTCGGCGACAG
CATCACCGACTTCGGTGGTACTGTTGGAACCACCTAAATCACCAGTTCTGATACCTGCATCCAAAACCTT
TTTAACTGCATCTTCAATGGCCTTACCTTCTTCAGGCAAGTTCAATGACAATTTCAACATCATTGCAGCA
GACAAGATAGTGGCGATAGGGTTGACCTTATTCTTTGGCAAATCTGGAGCAGAACCGTGGCATGGTTCGT
ACAAACCAAATGCGGTGTTCTTGTCTGGCAAAGAGGCCAAGGACGCAGATGGCAACAAACCCAAGGAACC
TGGGATAACGGAGGCTTCATCGGAGATGATATCACCAAACATGTTGCTGGTGATTATAATACCATTTAGG
TGGGTTGGGTTCTTAACTAGGATCATGGCGGCAGAATCAATCAATTGATGTTGAACCTTCAATGTAGGGA
ATTCGTTCTTGATGGTTTCCTCCACAGTTTTTCTCCATAATCTTGAAGAGGCCAAAACATTAGCTTTATC
CAAGGACCAAATAGGCAATGGTGGCTCATGTTGTAGGGCCATGAAAGCGGCCATTCTTGTGATTCTTTGC
ACTTCTGGAACGGTGTATTGTTCACTATCCCAAGCGACACCATCACCATCGTCTTCCTTTCTCTTACCAA
AGTAAATACCTCCCACTAATTCTCTGACAACAACGAAGTCAGTACCTTTAGCAAATTGTGGCTTGATTGG
AGATAAGTCTAAAAGAGAGTCGGATGCAAAGTTACATGGTCTTAAGTTGGCGTACAATTGAAGTTCTTTA
CGGATTTTTAGTAAACCTTGTTCAGGTCTAACACTACCGGTACCCCATTTAGGACCACCCACAGCACCTA
ACAAAACGGCATCAGCCTTCTTGGAGGCTTCCAGCGCCTCATCTGGAAGTGGAACACCTGTAGCATCGAT
AGCAGCACCACCAATTAAATGATTTTCGAAATCGAACTTGACATTGGAACGAACATCAGAAATAGCTTTA
AGAACCTTAATGGCTTCGGCTGTGATTTCTTGACCAACGTGGTCACCTGGCAAAACGACGATCTTCTTAG
GGGCAGACATTAGAATGGTATATCCTTGAAATATATATATATATATTGCTGAAATGTAAAAGGTAAGAAA
AGTTAGAAAGTAAGACGATTGCTAACCACCTATTGGAAAAAACAATAGGTCCTTAAATAATATTGTCAAC
TTCAAGTATTGTGATGCAAGCATTTAGTCATGAACGCTTCTCTATTCTATATGAAAAGCCGGTTCCGGCG
CTCTCACCTTTCCTTTTTCTCCCAATTTTTCAGTTGAAAAAGGTATATGCGTCAGGCGACCTCTGAAATT
AACAAAAAATTTCCAGTCATCGAATTTGATTCTGTGCGATAGCGCCCCTGTGTGTTCTCGTTATGTTGAG
GAAAAAAATAATGGTTGCTAAGAGATTCGAACTCTTGCATCTTACGATACCTGAGTATTCCCACAGTTAA
CTGCGGTCAAGATATTTCTTGAATCAGGCGCCTTAGACCGCTCGGCCAAACAACCAATTACTTGTTGAGA
AATAGAGTATAATTATCCTATAAATATAACGTTTTTGAACACACATGAACAAGGAAGTACAGGACAATTG
ATTTTGAAGAGAATGTGGATTTTGATGTAATTGTTGGGATTCCATTTTTAATAAGGCAATAATATTAGGT
ATGTAGATATACTAGAAGTTCTCCTCGACCGGTCGATATGCGGTGTGAAATACCGCACAGATGCGTAAGG
AGAAAATACCGCATCAGGAAATTGTAAGCGTTAATATTTTGTTAAAATTCGCGTTAAATTTTTGTTAAAT
CAGCTCATTTTTTAACCAATAGGCCGAAATCGGCAAAATCCCTTATAAATCAAAAGAATAGACCGAGATA
GGGT
[37 nt withheld, positions 10295-10331]
AAAGAACGTGGACTCCAACGTCAAAGG
[49 nt withheld, positions 10359-10407]
T
[91 nt withheld, positions 10409-10499]
G
[124 nt withheld, positions 10501-10624]
CCATTCGCCATTCAGGCTGCGCAACTGTTGGGAAGGGCGATCGGTGCGGGCCTCTTCGCTATTACGCCAG
CTGGCGAAAGGGGGATGTGCTGCAAGGCGATTAAGTTGGGTAACGCCAGGGTTTTCCCAGTCACGACGTT
GTAAAACGACGGCCAGTGAGCGCGCGTAATACGACTCACTAT
Features (pLannotate 1.2.2; 23 found; start..end, strand, type, name):
     26..259     +  CDS            YP062_YEAST (fragment): Protein predicted: Swiss-Prot protein existence level 4. From Saccharomyces cerevisiae (strain ATCC 204508 / S288c) (Baker's yeast).
    560..1252    +  CDS            AQ14: AQ14 is a basic (constitutively fluorescent) red fluorescent protein published in 2005, derived from Actinia equina.
   1256..1526    +  terminator     PGK1 terminator: S. cerevisae PGK1; transcription terminator for 3-phosphoglycerate kinase gene
   2271..3719    +  CDS            L1: VL1_HPV16 - Experimental evidence at protein level: Swiss-Prot protein existence level 1. Forms an icosahedral capsid with a T=7 symmetry and a 50 nm diameter. The capsid is composed of 72 pentamers linked to each other by disulfide bonds and associated with L2 proteins. Binds to heparan sulfate proteoglycans on cell surface of basal layer keratinocytes to provide initial virion attachment. This binding mediates a conformational change in the virus capsid that facilitates efficient infection. The virion enters the host cell via endocytosis. During virus trafficking, L1 protein dissociates from
   4100..4118    -  promoter       T3 promoter: promoter for bacteriophage T3 RNA polymerase
   4161..4183    -  protein_bind   lac operator (fragment): The lac repressor binds to the lac operator to inhibit transcription in E. coli. This inhibition can be relieved by adding lactose or isopropyl-β-D-thiogalactopyranoside (IPTG). lac repressor encoded by lacI
   4187..4217    -  promoter       lac promoter: promoter for the E. coli lac operon
   4232..4253    -  protein_bind   CAP binding site: CAP binding activates transcription in the presence of cAMP. E. coli catabolite activator protein
   4266..4358    -  CDS            lacI (fragment): lac repressor; lacI; The lac repressor binds to the lac operator to inhibit transcription in E. coli. This inhibition can be relieved by adding lactose or isopropyl-β-D-thiogalactopyranoside (IPTG).
   4541..5129    -  rep_origin     ori: high-copy-number ColE1/pMB1/pBR322/pUC origin of replication
   5300..6160    -  CDS            AmpR: β-lactamase; bla; confers resistance to ampicillin, carbenicillin, and related antibiotics
   6161..6265    -  promoter       AmpR promoter: bla
   6292..7634    -  rep_origin     2μ ori: yeast 2μ plasmid origin of replication
   7702..7737    +  CDS            rop (fragment): Rop protein, which maintains plasmids at low copy number; rop
   7839..7889    +  misc_feature   bom (fragment): basis of mobility region from pBR322
   7888..8004    +  CDS            NFS1 (fragment): NFS1_YEAST - Also known as SPL1 From Saccharomyces cerevisiae (strain ATCC 204508 / S288c) (Baker's yeast).
   8366..9460    -  CDS            LEU2: 3-isopropylmalate dehydrogenase, required for leucine biosynthesis; S. cerevisiae LEU2; yeast auxotrophic marker
   9461..9868    -  promoter       LEU2 promoter: S. cerevisiae LEU2
  10008..10085   -  CDS            YO192_YEAST (fragment): Experimental evidence at protein level: Swiss-Prot protein existence level 1. From Saccharomyces cerevisiae (strain ATCC 204508 / S288c) (Baker's yeast).
  10116..10168   +  misc_feature   bom (fragment): basis of mobility region from pBR322
  10196..10624   -  rep_origin     f1 ori (sequence partly withheld): f1 bacteriophage origin of replication; arrow indicates direction of (+) strand synthesis
  10628..10783   -  CDS            lacZα (fragment): LacZα fragment of β-galactosidase; lacZ fragment
  10791..3       +  promoter       T7 promoter (across the origin): promoter for bacteriophage T7 RNA polymerase
