[The description below was written by a language model from this plasmid's Addgene catalogue record and pLannotate feature annotations shown in this document.]
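Description:
pPAeBlueHPV16LR is a yeast expression plasmid built on the pRS425 backbone, an E. coli–Saccharomyces cerevisiae shuttle vector. In bacteria it is maintained at high copy through a ColE1/pUC-type origin and selected with ampicillin (AmpR). In yeast it replicates episomally from the 2μ origin and is selected by leucine prototrophy through the LEU2 marker and its native promoter. The backbone also retains an f1 origin, lacZα and lac regulatory remnants, and flanking T7 and T3 promoters.

The insert, assembled by Gibson cloning and recorded as synthetic, comprises two expression cassettes in tandem. In the first, the ALD6 promoter drives AeBlue and transcription ends at the PGK1 terminator. The automated annotation matches this coding region to AQ14, an Actinia equina–derived protein, consistent with AeBlue being a coloured protein from that family that can serve as a visual reporter. In the second cassette, a GAL2 promoter, labelled "Se." in the record (the source species is not spelled out), drives the human papillomavirus 16 major capsid protein L1 with a C-terminal 6×His tag, followed by the RPL41B terminator. L1 is the protein that forms the icosahedral capsid of the virus. The promoters and the RPL41B terminator are named only in the catalogue entry and were not called as features in the annotation. A short yeast ORF fragment upstream of AeBlue may belong to the promoter region.

The stated purpose describes a 2μ plasmid carrying the AeBlue plus HPV16 L1 expression module for the RPL25 locus, from work on an in vivo gene amplification system for high-level expression in S. cerevisiae. The record does not annotate RPL25 sequences or explain how the module relates to that locus.
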