Addgene plasmid #185893: pPAeBlueHPV16LR
Purpose: 2-micron plasmid of AeBlue + HPV16 L1 expression module at RPL25 locus
Depositing lab: Claudia Vickers. Depositing organization: University of Queensland. Publication: An in vivo gene amplification system for high level expression in Saccharomyces cerevisiae. Peng B, Esquirol L, Lu Z, Shen Q, Cheah LC, Howard CB, Scott C, Trau M, Dumsday G, Vickers CE. Nat Commun. 2022 May 24;13(1):2895. doi: 10.1038/s41467-022-30529-8. PubMed 35610221.
Backbone
  Vector backbone: pRS425
  Vector type: Yeast Expression
Growth in bacteria
  Bacterial resistance: Ampicillin, 100 μg/mL
  Growth temperature: 37°C
  Growth strain: DH5alpha
  Copy number: High Copy
Gene/Insert
  Gene/Insert name: PALD6>AeBlue>TPGK1- PSe.GAL2> HPV16-L1_C-6*H > TRPL41B
  Species: Synthetic
  Mutation: None
  Cloning method: Gibson Cloning
Terms and licenses: Academic/Nonprofit Terms; Industry Terms: Not Available to Industry
How to cite: pPAeBlueHPV16LR was a gift from Claudia Vickers (Addgene plasmid # 185893 ; http://n2t.net/addgene:185893 ; RRID:Addgene_185893)
